Addgene plasmid #222898: L2377-FRB-GPA(V84R)-20-114
Purpose: Biosensor chain detecting rapamycin and responding with split Nanoluciferase reconstitution. FRB ectodomain, human Glycophorin A (GPA) (V84R) scaffold, 20 GS linker, split Nanoluciferase fragment 114.
Depositing lab: Joshua Leonard. Depositing organization: Northwestern University. Publication: Building Synthetic Biosensors Using Red Blood Cell Proteins. Dolberg TB, Gunnels TF, Ling T, Sarnese KA, Crispino JD, Leonard JN. ACS Synth Biol. 2024 Apr 19;13(4):1273-1289. doi: 10.1021/acssynbio.3c00754. Epub 2024 Mar 27. PubMed 38536408.
Backbone
  Vector backbone: Modified pcDNA3.1(+)
  Backbone manufacturer: Thermo Fisher
  Backbone size w/o insert (bp): 5370
  Vector type: Mammalian Expression
  Selectable markers: Hygromycin
Growth in bacteria
  Bacterial resistance: Ampicillin, 100 μg/mL
  Growth temperature: 37°C
  Growth strain: DH5alpha
  Copy number: High Copy
Gene/Insert
  Gene/Insert name: FRB-GPA(V84R)-20GS-NanoLuc114
  Species: H. sapiens (human), Synthetic
  Insert size (bp): 882
  Mutation: V84R in GPA
  Promoter: CMV
  Tag / fusion protein: Myc (N terminal on insert)
  Cloning method: Restriction Enzyme; 5′ cloning site KpnI (not destroyed); 3′ cloning site NotI (not destroyed)
Terms and licenses: Academic/Nonprofit Terms; Industry Terms: Not Available to Industry
Depositor comments: Please visit https://doi.org/10.1101/2023.12.16.571988 for bioRxiv preprint.
How to cite: L2377-FRB-GPA(V84R)-20-114 was a gift from Joshua Leonard (Addgene plasmid # 222898 ; http://n2t.net/addgene:222898 ; RRID:Addgene_222898)
