[The description below was written by a language model from this plasmid's Addgene catalogue record and pLannotate feature annotations shown in this document.]
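Description:
L2377-FRB-GPA(V84R)-20-114 is a mammalian expression plasmid built on a modified pcDNA3.1(+) backbone. It encodes one chain of a synthetic transmembrane biosensor that detects rapamycin and reports it through split Nanoluciferase reconstitution. In E. coli it is maintained at high copy from a ColE1/pUC-type origin with ampicillin selection (AmpR under its own bla promoter), and an f1 origin is also present. For mammalian cells, an SV40 early promoter drives a hygromycin resistance gene terminated by an SV40 poly(A) signal. A short bleomycin-resistance fragment next to it appears to be a remnant of backbone modification.

The payload is expressed from the CMV enhancer/promoter and terminated by the bGH poly(A) signal, with a T7 promoter just upstream of the insert, which was cloned between KpnI and NotI sites. According to the record, the fusion carries an N-terminal Myc tag, an FRB ectodomain, a human glycophorin A scaffold bearing the V84R substitution, a 20-residue glycine-serine linker and the split Nanoluciferase fragment 114. The annotation identifies a short glycophorin-like segment at the start of the reading frame, plausibly the signal peptide, followed by FRB and then the GPA sequence. The FRB region was matched to the T2098L "FRB*" variant, but the catalogue entry does not list that mutation. The Myc tag, linker and luciferase fragment are not annotated in the feature table, though they should lie within the insert region.

The design implies that rapamycin-induced association of this chain with a partner chain brings complementary intracellular luciferase fragments together, producing luminescence. The partner, presumably carrying an FKBP-type domain, is not described in the record. The construct comes from work on building synthetic biosensors from red blood cell membrane proteins.
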