Features (pLannotate 1.2.2; 22 found; start..end, strand, type, name):
      7..231     +  polyA_signal   bGH poly(A) signal: bovine growth hormone polyadenylation signal
    235..256     +  promoter       SV40 promoter (fragment): SV40 enhancer and early promoter
    277..705     +  rep_origin     f1 ori (sequence partly withheld): f1 bacteriophage origin of replication; arrow indicates direction of (+) strand synthesis
    719..1048    +  promoter       SV40 promoter: SV40 enhancer and early promoter
   1097..2122    +  CDS            HygR: aminoglycoside phosphotransferase from E. coli; aph(4)-Ia; confers resistance to hygromycin
   2132..2257    +  CDS            ble (fragment): BLE_KLEPN - Experimental evidence at protein level: Swiss-Prot protein existence level 1. Binding protein with a strong affinity to the bleomycin family of antibiotics. Binds to CL990; an antimitotic-antibiotic compound. From Klebsiella pneumoniae.
   2252..2373    +  polyA_signal   SV40 poly(A) signal: SV40 polyadenylation signal
   2446..2462    -  protein_bind   lac operator: The lac repressor binds to the lac operator to inhibit transcription in E. coli. This inhibition can be relieved by adding lactose or isopropyl-β-D-thiogalactopyranoside (IPTG). lac repressor encoded by lacI
   2470..2500    -  promoter       lac promoter: promoter for the E. coli lac operon
   2515..2536    -  protein_bind   CAP binding site: CAP binding activates transcription in the presence of cAMP. E. coli catabolite activator protein
   2549..2641    -  CDS            lacI (fragment): lac repressor; lacI; The lac repressor binds to the lac operator to inhibit transcription in E. coli. This inhibition can be relieved by adding lactose or isopropyl-β-D-thiogalactopyranoside (IPTG).
   2824..3412    -  rep_origin     ori: high-copy-number ColE1/pMB1/pBR322/pUC origin of replication
   3583..4443    -  CDS            AmpR: β-lactamase; bla; confers resistance to ampicillin, carbenicillin, and related antibiotics
   4444..4548    -  promoter       AmpR promoter: bla
   4607..4659    -  misc_feature   bom (fragment): basis of mobility region from pBR322
   4814..5193    +  enhancer       CMV enhancer: human cytomegalovirus immediate early enhancer
   5194..5397    +  promoter       CMV promoter: human cytomegalovirus (CMV) immediate early promoter
   5393..5426    +  LTR            5' LTR (truncated) (fragment): truncated 5' long terminal repeat (LTR) from HIV-1
   5442..5460    +  promoter       T7 promoter: promoter for bacteriophage T7 RNA polymerase
   5502..5558    +  CDS            GYPB (fragment): GLPB_PANTR - Also known as GPB. Experimental evidence at transcript level: Swiss-Prot protein existence level 2. This protein is a minor sialoglycoprotein in erythrocyte membranes. From Pan troglodytes (Chimpanzee).
   5604..5870    +  CDS            FRB*: T2098L mutant of FKBP-rapamycin binding domain of human FRAP binds synthetic ligands such as AP21967
   5886..6275    +  CDS            GYPA (fragment): GLPA_HUMAN - Also known as GPA. Experimental evidence at protein level: Swiss-Prot protein existence level 1. Glycophorin A is the major intrinsic membrane protein of the erythrocyte. The N-terminal glycosylated segment, which lies outside the erythrocyte membrane, has MN blood group receptors. Appears to be important for the function of SLC4A1 and is required for high activity of SLC4A1. May be involved in translocation of SLC4A1 to the plasma membrane. Is a receptor for influenza virus. Is a receptor for Plasmodium falciparum erythrocyte-binding antigen 175 (EBA-175); binding of EBA-175 is d
>Addgene plasmid #222898 | L2377-FRB-GPA(V84R)-20-114 | addgene full sequence | sequence record 440197 | Addgene NGS Result
CCTCGACTGTGCCTTCTAGTTGCCAGCCATCTGTTGTTTGCCCCTCCCCCGTGCCTTCCTTGACCCTGGA
AGGTGCCACTCCCACTGTCCTTTCCTAATAAAATGAGGAAATTGCATCGCATTGTCTGAGTAGGTGTCAT
TCTATTCTGGGGGGTGGGGTGGGGCAGGACAGCAAGGGGGAGGATTGGGAAGACAATAGCAGGCATGCTG
GGGATGCGGTGGGCTCTATGGCTTCTGAGGCGGAAAGAACCAGCTGGGGCTCTAGGGGGTATCCCC
[124 nt withheld, positions 277-400]
C
[91 nt withheld, positions 402-492]
A
[49 nt withheld, positions 494-542]
CCTTTGACGTTGGAGTCCACGTTCTTT
[37 nt withheld, positions 570-606]
ACCCTATCTCGGTCTATTCTTTTGATTTATAAGGGATTTTGCCGATTTCGGCCTATTGGTTAAAAAATGA
GCTGATTTAACAAAAATTTAACGCGAATTAATTCTGTGGAATGTGTGTCAGTTAGGGTGTGGAAAGTCCC
CAGGCTCCCCAGCAGGCAGAAGTATGCAAAGCATGCATCTCAATTAGTCAGCAACCAGGTGTGGAAAGTC
CCCAGGCTCCCCAGCAGGCAGAAGTATGCAAAGCATGCATCTCAATTAGTCAGCAACCATAGTCCCGCCC
CTAACTCCGCCCATCCCGCCCCTAACTCCGCCCAGTTCCGCCCATTCTCCGCCCCATGGCTGACTAATTT
TTTTTATTTATGCAGAGGCCGAGGCCGCCTCTGCCTCTGAGCTATTCCAGAAGTAGTGAGGAGGCTTTTT
TGGAGGCCTAGGCTTTTGCAAAAAGCTCCCGGGAGCTTGTATATCCATTTTCGGATCTGATCAGCACGTG
ATGAAAAAGCCTGAACTCACCGCGACGTCTGTCGAGAAGTTTCTGATCGAAAAGTTCGACAGCGTCTCCG
ACCTGATGCAGCTCTCGGAGGGCGAAGAATCTCGTGCTTTCAGCTTCGATGTAGGAGGGCGTGGATATGT
CCTGCGGGTAAATAGCTGCGCCGATGGTTTCTACAAAGATCGTTATGTTTATCGGCACTTTGCATCGGCC
GCGCTCCCGATTCCGGAAGTGCTTGACATTGGGGAATTCAGCGAGAGCCTGACCTATTGCATCTCCCGCC
GTGCACAGGGTGTCACGTTGCAAGACCTGCCTGAAACCGAACTGCCCGCTGTTCTGCAGCCGGTCGCGGA
GGCCATGGATGCGATCGCTGCGGCCGATCTTAGCCAGACGAGCGGGTTCGGCCCATTCGGACCGCAAGGA
ATCGGTCAATACACTACATGGCGTGATTTCATATGCGCGATTGCTGATCCCCATGTGTATCACTGGCAAA
CTGTGATGGACGACACCGTCAGTGCGTCCGTCGCGCAGGCTCTCGATGAGCTGATGCTTTGGGCCGAGGA
CTGCCCCGAAGTCCGGCACCTCGTGCACGCGGATTTCGGCTCCAACAATGTCCTGACGGACAATGGCCGC
ATAACAGCGGTCATTGACTGGAGCGAGGCGATGTTCGGGGATTCCCAATACGAGGTCGCCAACATCTTCT
TCTGGAGGCCGTGGTTGGCTTGTATGGAGCAGCAGACGCGCTACTTCGAGCGGAGGCATCCGGAGCTTGC
AGGATCGCCGCGGCTCCGGGCGTATATGCTCCGCATTGGTCTTGACCAACTCTATCAGAGCTTGGTTGAC
GGCAATTTCGATGATGCAGCTTGGGCGCAGGGTCGATGCGACGCAATCGTCCGATCCGGAGCCGGGACTG
TCGGGCGTACACAAATCGCCCGCAGAAGCGCGGCCGTCTGGACCGATGGCTGTGTAGAAGTACTCGCCGA
TAGTGGAAACCGACGCCCCAGCACTCGTCCGAGGGCAAAGGAATAGCACGTGCTACGAGATTTCGATTCC
ACCGCCGCCTTCTATGAAAGGTTGGGCTTCGGAATCGTTTTCCGGGACGCCGGCTGGATGATCCTCCAGC
GCGGGGATCTCATGCTGGAGTTCTTCGCCCACCCCAACTTGTTTATTGCAGCTTATAATGGTTACAAATA
AAGCAATAGCATCACAAATTTCACAAATAAAGCATTTTTTTCACTGCATTCTAGTTGTGGTTTGTCCAAA
CTCATCAATGTATCTTATCATGTCTGTATACCGTCGACCTCTAGCTAGAGCTTGGCGTAATCATGGTCAT
AGCTGTTTCCTGTGTGAAATTGTTATCCGCTCACAATTCCACACAACATACGAGCCGGAAGCATAAAGTG
TAAAGCCTGGGGTGCCTAATGAGTGAGCTAACTCACATTAATTGCGTTGCGCTCACTGCCCGCTTTCCAG
TCGGGAAACCTGTCGTGCCAGCTGCATTAATGAATCGGCCAACGCGCGGGGAGAGGCGGTTTGCGTATTG
GGCGCTCTTCCGCTTCCTCGCTCACTGACTCGCTGCGCTCGGTCGTTCGGCTGCGGCGAGCGGTATCAGC
TCACTCAAAGGCGGTAATACGGTTATCCACAGAATCAGGGGATAACGCAGGAAAGAACATGTGAGCAAAA
GGCCAGCAAAAGGCCAGGAACCGTAAAAAGGCCGCGTTGCTGGCGTTTTTCCATAGGCTCCGCCCCCCTG
ACGAGCATCACAAAAATCGACGCTCAAGTCAGAGGTGGCGAAACCCGACAGGACTATAAAGATACCAGGC
GTTTCCCCCTGGAAGCTCCCTCGTGCGCTCTCCTGTTCCGACCCTGCCGCTTACCGGATACCTGTCCGCC
TTTCTCCCTTCGGGAAGCGTGGCGCTTTCTCATAGCTCACGCTGTAGGTATCTCAGTTCGGTGTAGGTCG
TTCGCTCCAAGCTGGGCTGTGTGCACGAACCCCCCGTTCAGCCCGACCGCTGCGCCTTATCCGGTAACTA
TCGTCTTGAGTCCAACCCGGTAAGACACGACTTATCGCCACTGGCAGCAGCCACTGGTAACAGGATTAGC
AGAGCGAGGTATGTAGGCGGTGCTACAGAGTTCTTGAAGTGGTGGCCTAACTACGGCTACACTAGAAGAA
CAGTATTTGGTATCTGCGCTCTGCTGAAGCCAGTTACCTTCGGAAAAAGAGTTGGTAGCTCTTGATCCGG
CAAACAAACCACCGCTGGTAGCGGTGGTTTTTTTGTTTGCAAGCAGCAGATTACGCGCAGAAAAAAAGGA
TCTCAAGAAGATCCTTTGATCTTTTCTACGGGGTCTGACGCTCAGTGGAACGAAAACTCACGTTAAGGGA
TTTTGGTCATGAGATTATCAAAAAGGATCTTCACCTAGATCCTTTTAAATTAAAAATGAAGTTTTAAATC
AATCTAAAGTATATATGAGTAAACTTGGTCTGACAGTTACCAATGCTTAATCAGTGAGGCACCTATCTCA
GCGATCTGTCTATTTCGTTCATCCATAGTTGCCTGACTCCCCGTCGTGTAGATAACTACGATACGGGAGG
GCTTACCATCTGGCCCCAGTGCTGCAATGATACCGCGAGACCCACGCTCACCGGCTCCAGATTTATCAGC
AATAAACCAGCCAGCCGGAAGGGCCGAGCGCAGAAGTGGTCCTGCAACTTTATCCGCCTCCATCCAGTCT
ATTAATTGTTGCCGGGAAGCTAGAGTAAGTAGTTCGCCAGTTAATAGTTTGCGCAACGTTGTTGCCATTG
CTACAGGCATCGTGGTGTCACGCTCGTCGTTTGGTATGGCTTCATTCAGCTCCGGTTCCCAACGATCAAG
GCGAGTTACATGATCCCCCATGTTGTGCAAAAAAGCGGTTAGCTCCTTCGGTCCTCCGATCGTTGTCAGA
AGTAAGTTGGCCGCAGTGTTATCACTCATGGTTATGGCAGCACTGCATAATTCTCTTACTGTCATGCCAT
CCGTAAGATGCTTTTCTGTGACTGGTGAGTACTCAACCAAGTCATTCTGAGAATAGTGTATGCGGCGACC
GAGTTGCTCTTGCCCGGCGTCAATACGGGATAATACCGCGCCACATAGCAGAACTTTAAAAGTGCTCATC
ATTGGAAAACGTTCTTCGGGGCGAAAACTCTCAAGGATCTTACCGCTGTTGAGATCCAGTTCGATGTAAC
CCACTCGTGCACCCAACTGATCTTCAGCATCTTTTACTTTCACCAGCGTTTCTGGGTGAGCAAAAACAGG
AAGGCAAAATGCCGCAAAAAAGGGAATAAGGGCGACACGGAAATGTTGAATACTCATACTCTTCCTTTTT
CAATATTATTGAAGCATTTATCAGGGTTATTGTCTCATGAGCGGATACATATTTGAATGTATTTAGAAAA
ATAAACAAATAGGGGTTCCGCGCACATTTCCCCGAAAAGTGCCACCTGACGTCGACGGATCGGGAGATCT
CCCGATCCCCTATGGTGCACTCTCAGTACAATCTGCTCTGATGCCGCATAGTTAAGCCAGTATCTGCTCC
CTGCTTGTGTGTTGGAGGTCGCTGAGTAGTGCGCGAGCAAAATTTAAGCTACAACAAGGCAAGGCTTGAC
CGACAATTGCATGAAGAATCTGCTTAGGGTTAGGCGTTTTGCGCTGCTTCGCGATGTACGGGCCAGATAT
ACGCGTTGACATTGATTATTGACTAGTTATTAATAGTAATCAATTACGGGGTCATTAGTTCATAGCCCAT
ATATGGAGTTCCGCGTTACATAACTTACGGTAAATGGCCCGCCTGGCTGACCGCCCAACGACCCCCGCCC
ATTGACGTCAATAATGACGTATGTTCCCATAGTAACGCCAATAGGGACTTTCCATTGACGTCAATGGGTG
GAGTATTTACGGTAAACTGCCCACTTGGCAGTACATCAAGTGTATCATATGCCAAGTACGCCCCCTATTG
ACGTCAATGACGGTAAATGGCCCGCCTGGCATTATGCCCAGTACATGACCTTATGGGACTTTCCTACTTG
GCAGTACATCTACGTATTAGTCATCGCTATTACCATGGTGATGCGGTTTTGGCAGTACATCAATGGGCGT
GGATAGCGGTTTGACTCACGGGGATTTCCAAGTCTCCACCCCATTGACGTCAATGGGAGTTTGTTTTGGC
ACCAAAATCAACGGGACTTTCCAAAATGTCGTAACAACTCCGCCCCATTGACGCAAATGGGCGGTAGGCG
TGTACGGTGGGAGGTCTATATAAGCAGAGCTCTCTGGCTAACTAGAGAACCCACTGCTTACTGGCTTATC
GAAATTAATACGACTCACTATAGGGAGACCCAAGCTGGCTAGCGTTTAAACTTAAGCTTGGTACCATGTA
TGGAAAAATAATCTTTGTATTACTATTGTCAGAAATTGTGAGCATATCAGCAGAGCAGAAACTCATCTCA
GAAGAGGATCTGGGCGCGCCTATGCTCGAGATGTGGCATGAAGGCCTGGAAGAGGCATCTCGTTTGTACT
TTGGGGAAAGGAACGTGAAAGGCATGTTTGAGGTGCTGGAGCCCTTGCATGCTATGATGGAACGGGGCCC
CCAGACTCTGAAGGAAACATCCTTTAATCAGGCCTATGGTCGAGATTTAATGGAGGCCCAAGAGTGGTGC
AGGAAGTACATGAAATCAGGGAATGTCAAGGACCTCCTCCAAGCCTGGGACCTCTATTATCATGTGTTCC
GACGAATCTCAAAGACTAGAACCGGTTTAAGTACCACTGAGGTGGCAATGCACACTTCAACCTCTTCTTC
AGTCACAAAGAGTTACATCTCATCACAGACAAATGATACGCACAAACGGGACACATATGCAGCCACTCCT
AGAGCTCATGAAGTTTCAGAAATTTCTGTTAGAACTGTTTACCCTCCAGAAGAGGAAACCGGAGAAAGGG
TACAACTTGCCCATCATTTCTCTGAACCAGAGATAACACTCATTATTTTTGGGGTGATGGCTGGTCGGAT
TGGAACGATCCTCTTAATTTCTTACGGTATTCGCCGACTGATAAAGAAAAGCCCATCTGATGTAAAACCT
CTCCCCTCACCTGACACAGACGTGCCTTTAAGTTCTGTTGAAATAGAAAATCCAGAGACAAGTGATCAAT
TAATTAAGGGGGGGTCTGGAGGCAGTGGTGGGTCTGGTGGTGGTTCTGGGGGGAGTGGGGGTTCAGGCGT
GACCGGCTACCGGCTGTTCGAGGAGATTCTGTAAGCGGCCGCTCGAGTCTAGAGGGCCCGTTTAAACCCG
CTGATCAG
